>Addgene plasmid #83052 | pCD-Sub22-Epn1 (18-157) Dr | depositor full sequence | sequence record 158196 | pCD-Sub22-Epn1 (18-157) Dr sequence 3299 bps
CTTTTCTACTGAACCGCTCTAGATTTCAGTGCAATTTATCTCTTCAAATGTAGCACCGTCGACGCAATTC
CGACGTCTAAGAAACCATTATTATCATGACATTAACCTATAAAAATAGGCGTATCACGAGGCCCTTTCGT
CTTCACCTCGAGTCCCTATCAGTGATAGAGATTGACATCCCTATCAGTGATAGAGATACTGAGCACATCA
GCAGGACGCACTGACCGAATTCATTAAAGAGGAGAAAACGCGTATGAGTAAAGTAGACATGGTTTGGATA
GTCGGAGGCAGTTCTGTTTACCAGGAAGCCATGAATCAACCAGGCCACCTCAGACTCTTTGTGACAAGGA
TCATGCAGGAATTTGAAAGTGACACGTTTTTCCCAGAAATTGATTTGGGGAAATATAAACTTCTCCCAGA
ATACCCAGGCGTCCTCTCTGAGGTCCAGGAGGAAAAAGGCATCAAGTATAAGTTTGAAGTCTACGAGAAG
AAAGACAGGCGCGCCGGCGGCTCAGCGGGCTCGGGAAGCGGAGCGGGATCTGGCAGCGGCGGTAGCGCAG
GCAGCAGCGGGTCAAGCGGTGCCTCGAGCGGCAGGCGCGCCCTGCAGATGGGCAGCAGCCATCACCATCA
TCACCCCATGGGGATCGATACGACCCTGGAAGTTCTGTTCCAGGGGCCCCCGCGGTCAGAGGCGGAGATA
AAGGTAAGGGAAGCAACTTCTAATGATCCATGGGGTCCCTCAAGTTCTCTGATGTCAGAGATCGCTGACC
TGACATACAATGTAGTGGCCTTCTCAGAGATTATGAGCATGGTCTGGAAGAGACTCAACGACCATGGGAA
AAACTGGAGACATGTATATAAAGCTATGACACTGATGGAGTATCTGATAAAGACGGGTTCAGAGCGGGTA
GCACAGCAATGCAGGGAAAACATCTACGCCGTTCAAACGCTTAAAGACTTCCAGTACATAGACAGAGACG
GCAAAGACCAGGGTGTGAATGTACGGGAAAAGGCCAAGCAACTGGTGACTCTGCTAAAAGACGAGGAGAG
GCTACGAGAGGAGAGGATCCATGCACTCAAGACCAAAGAGAAGATGGCACAGACCTGAACTAGTTAAGTC
GAACAGAAAGTAATCGTATTGTACACGGCCGCATAATCGAAATTAATACGACTCACTATAGGGGGAATTG
TGAGCGGATAACAATTCCCCATCTTAGTATATTAGTTAAGTATAAGAAGGAGATATACATATGGCAGATC
TCAATTGGATATCGGCCGGCCACGCGATCGCTGACGTCGGTACCCTCGAGTCTGGTAAAGAAACCGCTGC
TGCGAAATTTGAACGCCAGCACATGGACTCGTCTACTAGCGCAGCTTAATTAACCTAGGCTGCTGCCACC
GCTGAGCAATAACTAGCATAACCCCTTGGGGCCTCTAAACGGGTCTTGAGGGGTTTTTTGCTGAAACCTC
AGGCATTTGAGAAGCACACGGTCACACTGCTTCCGGTAGTCAATAAACCGGTAAACCAGCAATAGACATA
AGCGGCTATTTAACGACCCTGCCCTGAACCGACGACCGGGTCATCGTGGCCGGATCTTGCGGCCCCTCGG
CTTGAACGAATTGTTAGACATTATTTGCCGACTACCTTGGTGATCTCGCCTTTCACGTAGTGGACAAATT
CTTCCAACTGATCTGCGCGCGAGGCCAAGCGATCTTCTTCTTGTCCAAGATAAGCCTGTCTAGCTTCAAG
TATGACGGGCTGATACTGGGCCGGCAGGCGCTCCATTGCCCAGTCGGCAGCGACATCCTTCGGCGCGATT
TTGCCGGTTACTGCGCTGTACCAAATGCGGGACAACGTAAGCACTACATTTCGCTCATCGCCAGCCCAGT
CGGGCGGCGAGTTCCATAGCGTTAAGGTTTCATTTAGCGCCTCAAATAGATCCTGTTCAGGAACCGGATC
AAAGAGTTCCTCCGCCGCTGGACCTACCAAGGCAACGCTATGTTCTCTTGCTTTTGTCAGCAAGATAGCC
AGATCAATGTCGATCGTGGCTGGCTCGAAGATACCTGCAAGAATGTCATTGCGCTGCCATTCTCCAAATT
GCAGTTCGCGCTTAGCTGGATAACGCCACGGAATGATGTCGTCGTGCACAACAATGGTGACTTCTACAGC
GCGGAGAATCTCGCTCTCTCCAGGGGAAGCCGAAGTTTCCAAAAGGTCGTTGATCAAAGCTCGCCGCGTT
GTTTCATCAAGCCTTACGGTCACCGTAACCAGCAAATCAATATCACTGTGTGGCTTCAGGCCGCCATCCA
CTGCGGAGCCGTACAAATGTACGGCCAGCAACGTCGGTTCGAGATGGCGCTCGATGACGCCAACTACCTC
TGATAGTTGAGTCGATACTTCGGCGATCACCGCTTCCCTCATACTCTTCCTTTTTCAATATTATTGAAGC
ATTTATCAGGGTTATTGTCTCATGAGCGGATACATATTTGAATGTATTTAGAAAAATAAACAAATAGCTA
GCTCACTCGGTCGCTACGCTCCGGGCGTGAGACTGCGGCGGGCGCTGCGGACACATACAAAGTTACCCAC
AGATTCCGTGGATAAGCAGGGGACTAACATGTGAGGCAAAACAGCAGGGCCGCGCCGGTGGCGTTTTTCC
ATAGGCTCCGCCCTCCTGCCAGAGTTCACATAAACAGACGCTTTTCCGGTGCATCTGTGGGAGCCGTGAG
GCTCAACCATGAATCTGACAGTACGGGCGAAACCCGACAGGACTTAAAGATCCCCACCGTTTCCGGCGGG
TCGCTCCCTCTTGCGCTCTCCTGTTCCGACCCTGCCGTTTACCGGATACCTGTTCCGCCTTTCTCCCTTA
CGGGAAGTGTGGCGCTTTCTCATAGCTCACACACTGGTATCTCGGCTCGGTGTAGGTCGTTCGCTCCAAG
CTGGGCTGTAAGCAAGAACTCCCCGTTCAGCCCGACTGCTGCGCCTTATCCGGTAACTGTTCACTTGAGT
CCAACCCGGAAAAGCACGGTAAAACGCCACTGGCAGCAGCCATTGGTAACTGGGAGTTCGCAGAGGATTT
GTTTAGCTAAACACGCGGTTGCTCTTGAAGTGTGCGCCAAAGTCCGGCTACACTGGAAGGACAGATTTGG
TTGCTGTGCTCTGCGAAAGCCAGTTACCACGGTTAAGCAGTTCCCCAACTGACTTAACCTTCGATCAAAC
CACCTCCCCAGGTGGTTTTTTCGTTTACAGGGCAAAAGATTACGCGCAGAAAAAAAGGATCTCAAGAAGA
TCCTTTGAT
Features (pLannotate 1.2.2; 11 found; start..end, strand, type, name):
    153..226     +  promoter       PLtetO-1 promoter: modified phage lambda PL promoter with tet operator sites (Lutz and Bujard, 1997)
    257..496     +  CDS            DHFR (fragment): mouse dihydrofolate reductase; Mus musculus Dhfr
    686..1114    +  CDS            Epn1 (fragment): EPN1_MOUSE - Experimental evidence at protein level: Swiss-Prot protein existence level 1. Binds to membranes enriched in phosphatidylinositol 4,5- bisphosphate (PtdIns(4,5)P2). Modifies membrane curvature and facilitates the formation of clathrin-coated invaginations (By similarity). Regulates receptor-mediated endocytosis (By similarity). From Mus musculus (Mouse).
   1164..1182    +  promoter       T7 promoter: promoter for bacteriophage T7 RNA polymerase
   1184..1208    +  protein_bind   lac operator: The lac repressor binds to the lac operator to inhibit transcription in E. coli. This inhibition can be relieved by adding lactose or isopropyl-β-D-thiogalactopyranoside (IPTG). lac repressor encoded by lacI
   1317..1358    +  CDS            S-Tag (fragment): affinity and epitope tag derived from pancreatic ribonuclease A
   1388..1405    +  CDS            SET1 (fragment): solubility-enhancement tag derived from T7 phage gene 10B
   1413..1460    +  terminator     T7 terminator: transcription terminator for bacteriophage T7 RNA polymerase
   1631..2422    -  CDS            SmR: aminoglycoside adenylyltransferase (Murphy, 1985); aadA; confers resistance to spectinomycin and streptomycin
   2423..2514    -  promoter       AmpR promoter: bla
   2562..1       -  rep_origin     CloDF13 ori (across the origin): Plasmids containing the CloDF13 (CDF) origin of replication can be propagated in E. coli cells that contain additional plasmids with compatible origins.
