[The description below was written by a language model from this plasmid's Addgene catalogue record and pLannotate feature annotations shown in this document.]
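Description:
pCD-Sub22-Epn1 (18-157) Dr is a bacterial expression plasmid built on the pCDFDuet-1 backbone, in which the first T7 promoter has been replaced by the PLtetO-1 promoter, a phage lambda PL derivative carrying tet operator sites. It replicates from the CloDF13 origin, which is compatible with other common origins and so allows co-maintenance with additional plasmids in the same E. coli cell. Selection is through the aadA (SmR) gene for spectinomycin/streptomycin resistance, driven by the AmpR promoter.

The payload is a fusion protein expressed from PLtetO-1. A C-terminal fragment of mouse dihydrofolate reductase (cDHFR, residues 109-187) is joined through a linker (link2) and a His6 tag to residues 18-157 of zebrafish epsin 1 (epn1), corresponding to the ENTH domain. The annotation software labels this segment by homology to mouse Epn1, but the catalogue states a Danio rerio origin. The stated purpose also lists MBP in the fusion. However, no MBP feature is annotated, the gap between the DHFR fragment and the epsin segment is under 200 bp, and the depositor notes that MBP was removed from some vectors in the series, so this construct probably lacks it. Downstream, the second Duet cassette remains (T7 promoter, lac operator, S-tag, T7 terminator) with no annotated insert.

The plasmid belongs to a bacterial genetic selection system for discovering ubiquitylation cascades and serves as the "substrate" vector. The split-DHFR design implies that the cDHFR-tagged substrate is paired with a complementary DHFR fragment supplied from a compatible plasmid, presumably linking substrate modification to a selectable phenotype, although the record does not describe the partner constructs.
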