Addgene plasmid #83052: pCD-Sub22-Epn1 (18-157) Dr
Purpose: Expresses the cDHFR-link2-His6-MBP-Epn1 (18-157) Dr in E.coli
Depositing lab: Gali Prag. Depositing organization: Tel Aviv University. Publication: A bacterial genetic selection system for ubiquitylation cascade discovery. Levin-Kravets O, Tanner N, Shohat N, Attali I, Keren-Kaplan T, Shusterman A, Artzi S, Varvak A, Reshef Y, Shi X, Zucker O, Baram T, Katina C, Pilzer I, Ben-Aroya S, Prag G. Nat Methods. 2016 Nov;13(11):945-952. doi: 10.1038/nmeth.4003. Epub 2016 Oct 3. PubMed 27694912.
Backbone
  Vector backbone: pCDFDuet-1
  Backbone size w/o insert (bp): 2876
  Total vector size (bp): 3302
  Modifications to backbone: The pCD-Sub vector was constructed based on a pCDF-duet vector. The T7 promoter was substituted with pLtetO-1. The cDHFR fragment (residues 109-187) was PCR-amplified and sub-cloned under the pLtetO1 promoter at the MluI and AscI endonuclease recognition sites (the AscI site was inserted by PCR). A second linker (linker2; as indicated in Figure 4B); was fused to the N-terminus of MBP (Maltose Binding Protein) and cloned into the AscI site. Substrates were PCR-amplified and sub-cloned into SacII and SpeI sites downstream and in-frame with the cDHFR-linker2. In some vectors the MBP was removed. Some vectors were prepared by complete chemical synthesis assembly (Gibson et al, 2009).
  Vector type: Bacterial Expression
Growth in bacteria
  Bacterial resistance: Spectinomycin, 50 μg/mL
  Growth temperature: 37°C
  Growth strain: DH5alpha
  Copy number: Unknown
Gene/Insert
  Gene/Insert name: EPSIN (alt name: ENTH domain)
  Species: D. rerio (zebrafish)
  Insert size (bp): 426
  Mutation: 18-157
  Entrez Gene: epn1 (a.k.a. fd51f09, wu:fd51f09, wu:fj90e03, zgc:56381)
  Tag / fusion protein: cDHFR- link2-His6
Terms and licenses: Academic/Nonprofit Terms; Industry Terms: Not Available to Industry
How to cite: pCD-Sub22-Epn1 (18-157) Dr was a gift from Gali Prag (Addgene plasmid # 83052)
