>Addgene plasmid #83052 | pCD-Sub22-Epn1 (18-157) Dr | addgene partial sequence | sequence record 163394 | pBRforEco 5'-AATAGGCGTATCACGAGGC-3'
GATAGAGATTGACATCCCTATCAGTGATAGAGATACTGAGCACATCAGCAGGACGCACTGACCGAATTCA
TTAAAGAGGAGAAAACGCGTATGAGTAAAGTAGACATGGTTTGGATAGTCGGAGGCAGTTCTGTTTACCA
GGAAGCCATGAATCAACCAGGCCACCTCAGACTCTTTGTGACAAGGATCATGCAGGAATTTGAAAGTGAC
ACGTTTTTCCCAGAAATTGATTTGGGGAAATATAAACTTCTCCCAGAATACCCAGGCGTCCTCTCTGAGG
TCCAGGAGGAAAAAGGCATCAAGTATAAGTTTGAAGTCTACGAGAAGAAAGACAGGCGCGCCGGCGGCTC
AGCGGGCTCGGGAAGCGGAGCGGGATCTGGCAGCGGCGGTAGCGCAGGCAGCAGCGGGTCAAGCGGTGCC
TCGAGCGGCAGGCGCGCCCTGCAGATGGGCAGCAGCCATCACCATCATCACCCCATGGGGATCGATACGA
CCCTGGAAGTTCTGTTCCAGGGGCCCCCGCGGATGTCAGAGGCGGAGATAAAGGTAAGGGAAGCAACTTC
TAATGATCCATGGGGTCCCTCAAGTTCTCTGATGTCAGAGATCGCTGACCTGACATACAATGTAGTGGCC
TTCTCAGAGATTATGAGCATGGTCTGGAAGAGACTCAACGACCATGGGAAAAACTGGAGACATGTATATA
AAGCTATGACACTGATGGAGTATCTGATAAAGACGGGTTCAGAGCGGGTAGCACAGCAATGCAGGGAAAA
CATCTACGCCGTTCAAACGCTTAAAGACTTCCAGTACATAGACAGAGACGGCAAAGACCAGGGTGTGAAT
GTACGGGAAAAGGCCAAGCAACTGGTGACTCTGCTAAAAGACGAGGAGAGGCTACGAGAGGAGAGGATCC
ATGCACTCAAGACCAAAGAGAAGATGGCACAGACCTGAACTAGTTAAGT
