>Addgene plasmid #83052 | pCD-Sub22-Epn1 (18-157) Dr | addgene partial sequence | sequence record 163395 | DuetUP2 5'-GATTATGCGGCCGTGTACAA-3'
ACTAGTTCAGGTCTGTGCCATCTTCTCTTTGGTCTTGAGTGCATGGATCCTCTCCTCTCGTAGCCTCTCC
TCGTCTTTTAGCAGAGTCACCAGTTGCTTGGCCTTTTCCCGTACATTCACACCCTGGTCTTTGCCGTCTC
TGTCTATGTACTGGAAGTCTTTAAGCGTTTGAACGGCGTAGATGTTTTCCCTGCATTGCTGTGCTACCCG
CTCTGAACCCGTCTTTATCAGATACTCCATCAGTGTCATAGCTTTATATACATGTCTCCAGTTTTTCCCA
TGGTCGTTGAGTCTCTTCCAGACCATGCTCATAATCTCTGAGAAGGCCACTACATTGTATGTCAGGTCAG
CGATCTCTGACATCAGAGAACTTGAGGGACCCCATGGATCATTAGAAGTTGCTTCCCTTACCTTTATCTC
CGCCTCTGACATCCGCGGGGGCCCCTGGAACAGAACTTCCAGGGTCGTATCGATCCCCATGGGGTGATGA
TGGTGATGGCTGCTGCCCATCTGCAGGGCGCGCCTGCCGCTCGAGGCACCGCTTGACCCGCTGCTGCCTG
CGCTACCGCCGCTGCCAGATCCCGCTCCGCTTCCCGAGCCCGCTGAGCCGCCGGCGCGCCTGTCTTTCTT
CTCGTAGACTTCAAACTTATACTTGATGCCTTTTTCCTCCTGGACCTCAGAGAGGACGCCTGGGTATTCT
GGGAGAAGTTTATATTTCCCCAAATCAATTTCTGGGAAAAACGTGTCACTTTCAAATTCCTGCATGATCC
TTGTCACAAAGAGTCTGAGGTGGCCTGGTTGATTCATGGCTTCCTGGTAAACAGAACTGCCTCCGACTAT
CCAAACCATGTCTACTTTACTCATACGCGTTTTCTCCTCTTTAATGAATTCGGTCAGTGCGTCCTGCTGA
TGTGCTCAGTATCTCTATCACTGATAGGGATGTCAATCTCTATCACTGATAGGGACTCGAGGTGA
